>Addgene plasmid #168323 | pTL89 | addgene full sequence | sequence record 348923 | Addgene NGS Result
CGGTGCGGGCCTCTTCGCTATTACGCCAGATCCTTTTGTTGTTTCCGGGTGTACAATATGGACTTCCTCT
TTTCTGGCAACCAAACCCATACATCGGGATTCCTATAATACCTTCGTTGGTCTCCCTAACATGTAGGTGG
CGGAGGGGAGATATACAATAGAACAGATACCAGACAAGACATAATGGGCTAAACAAGACTACACCAATTA
CACTGCCTCATTGATGGTGGTACATAACGAACTAATACTGTAGCCCTAGACTTGATAGCCATCATCATAT
CGAAGTTTCACTACCCTTTTTCCATTTGCCATCTATTGAAGTAATAATAGGCGCATGCAACTTCTTTTCT
TTTTTTTTCTTTTCTCTCTCCCCCGTTGTTGTCTCACCATATCCGCAATGACAAAAAAATGATGGAAGAC
ACTAAAGGAAAAAATTAACGACAAAGACAGCACCAACAGATGTCGTTGTTCCAGAGCTGATGAGGGGTAT
CTCGAAGCACACGAAACTTTTTCCTTCCTTCATTCACGCACACTACTCTCTAATGAGCAACGGTATACGG
CCTTCCTTCCAGTTACTTGAATTTGAAATAAAAAAAAGTTTGCTGTCTTGCTATCAAGTATAAATAGACC
TGCAATTATTAATCTTTTGTTTCCTCGTCATTGTTCTCGTTCCCTTTCTTCCTTGTTTCTTTTTCTGCAC
AATATTTCAAGCTATACCAAGCATACAATCAACTCCAAGCTTGAAGCAAGCCTCCTGAAAGATGAAGCTA
CTGTCTTCTATCGAACAAGCATGCGATATTTGCCGACTTAAAAAGCTCAAGTGCTCCAAAGAAAAACCGA
AGTGCGCCAAGTGTCTGAAGAACAACTGGGAGTGTCGCTACTCTCCCAAAACCAAAAGGTCTCCGCTGAC
TAGGGCACATCTGACAGAAGTGGAATCAAGGCTAGAAAGACTGGAACAGCTATTTCTACTGATTTTTCCT
CGAGAAGACCTTGACATGATTTTGAAAATGGATTCTTTACAGGATATAAAAGCATTGTTAACAGGATTAT
TTGTACAAGATAATGTGAATAAAGATGCCGTCACAGATAGATTGGCTTCAGTGGAGACTGATATGCCTCT
AACATTGAGACAGCATAGAATAAGTGCGACATCATCATCGGAAGAGAGTAGTAACAAAGGTCAAAGACAG
TTGACTGTATCGCCGGAATTTGTAATACGACTCACTATAGGGCGAGCCGCCATCATGGAGGAGCAGAAGC
TGATCTCAGAGGAGGACCTGCATATGGCCATGGAGGCCGAATTCAAAATCGTGCTGAAAGTGGCCATCAC
CTGCAAGAAGTGCAAAACCTGCGTGCTGGGCATCAGCAGCAAGATCAAGGGCATCAAGAGCCTGACCTAC
GATGACGAGAAAAGCACCCTGACCGTGGTGGGCGAAGTGGATGTGGTGGAAATTGTTGCCGCCCTGCGCA
AAGCCAAACATCCGGCCGAAGTGGTGAGCGTGACCGATGAGAAAAAAGAAAAAGAAGCCGAGGAGAAAAA
GAAAAAAGAAGAAGAAGAAAAGAAAAAATAAGGATCCGTCGACCTGCAGCGGCCGCATAACTAGCATAAC
CCCTTGGGGCCTCTAAACGGGTCTTGAGGGGTTTTTTGCGCGCTTGCAGCCAAGCTAATTCCGGGCGAAT
TTCTTATGATTTATGATTTTTATTATTAAATAAGTTATAAAAAAAATAAGTGTATACAAATTTTAAAGTG
ACTCTTAGGTTTTAAAACGAAAATTCTTATTCTTGAGTAACTCTTTCCTGTAGGTCAGGTTGCTTTCTCA
GGTATAGCATGAGGTCGCTCTTATTGACCACACCTCTACCGGCATGCAAGCTTGGCGTAATCATGGTCAT
AGCTGTTTCCTGTGTGAAATTGTTATCCGCTCACAATTCCACACAACATACGAGCCGGAAGCATAAAGTG
TAAAGCCTGGGGTGCCTAATGAGTGAGCTAACTCACATTAATTGCGTTGCGCTCACTGCCCGCTTTCCAG
TCGGGAAACCTGTCGTGCCAGCTGCATTAATGAATCGGCCAACGCGCGGGGAGAGGCGGTTTGCGTATTG
GGCGCTCTTCCGCTTCCTCGCTCACTGACTCGCTGCGCTCGGTCGTTCGGCTGCGGCGAGCGGTATCAGC
TCACTCAAAGGCGGTAATACGGTTATCCACAGAATCAGGGGATAACGCAGGAAAGAACATGTGAGCAAAA
GGCCAGCAAAAGGCCAGGAACCGTAAAAAGGCCGCGTTGCTGGCGTTTTTCCATAGGCTCCGCCCCCCTG
ACGAGCATCACAAAAATCGACGCTCAAGTCAGAGGTGGCGAAACCCGACAGGACTATAAAGATACCAGGC
GTTTCCCCCTGGAAGCTCCCTCGTGCGCTCTCCTGTTCCGACCCTGCCGCTTACCGGATACCTGTCCGCC
TTTCTCCCTTCGGGAAGCGTGGCGCTTTCTCATAGCTCACGCTGTAGGTATCTCAGTTCGGTGTAGGTCG
TTCGCTCCAAGCTGGGCTGTGTGCACGAACCCCCCGTTCAGCCCGACCGCTGCGCCTTATCCGGTAACTA
TCGTCTTGAGTCCAACCCGGTAAGACACGACTTATCGCCACTGGCAGCAGCCACTGGTAACAGGATTAGC
AGAGCGAGGTATGTAGGCGGTGCTACAGAGTTCTTGAAGTGGTGGCCTAACTACGGCTACACTAGAAGAA
CAGTATTTGGTATCTGCGCTCTGCTGAAGCCAGTTACCTTCGGAAAAAGAGTTGGTAGCTCTTGATCCGG
CAAACAAACCACCGCTGGTAGCGGTGGTTTTTTTGTTTGCAAGCAGCAGATTACGCGCAGAAAAAAAGGA
TCTCAAGAAGATCCTTTGATCTTTTCTACGGGGTCTGACGCTCAGTGGAACGAAAACTCACGTTAAGGGA
TTTTGGTCATGAGATTATCAAAAAGGATCTTCACCTAGATCCTTTTAAATTAAAAATGAAGTTTTAAATC
AATCTAAAGTATATATGAGTAACCTGAGGCTATGGCAGGGCCTGCCGCCCCGACGTTGGCTGCGAGCCCT
GGGCCTTCACCCGAACTTGGGGGGTGGGGTGGGGAAAAGGAAGAAACGCGGGCGTATTGGCCCCAATGGG
GTCTCGGTGGGGTATCGACAGAGTGCCAGCCCTGGGACCGAACCCCGCGTTTATGAACAAACGACCCAAC
ACCGTGCGTTTTATTCTGTCTTTTTATTGCCGTCATAGCGCGGGTTCCTTCCGGTATTGTCTCCTTCCGT
GTTTCAGTTAGCCTCCCCCTAGGGTGGGCGAAGAACTCCAGCATGAGATCCCCGCGCTGGAGGATCATCC
AGCCGGCGTCCCGGAAAACGATTCCGAAGCCCAACCTTTCATAGAAGGCGGCGGTGGAATCGAAATCTCG
TGATGGCAGGTTGGGCGTCGCTTGGTCGGTCATTTCGAACCCCAGAGTCCCGCTCAGAAGAACTCGTCAA
GAAGGCGATAGAAGGCGATGCGCTGCGAATCGGGAGCGGCGATACCGTAAAGCACGAGGAAGCGGTCAGC
CCATTCGCCGCCAAGCTCTTCAGCAATATCACGGGTAGCCAACGCTATGTCCTGATAGCGGTCCGCCACA
CCCAGCCGGCCACAGTCGATGAATCCAGAAAAGCGGCCATTTTCCACCATGATATTCGGCAAGCAGGCAT
CGCCATGAGTCACGACGAGATCCTCGCCGTCGGGCATGCTCGCCTTGAGCCTGGCGAACAGTTCGGCTGG
CGCGAGCCCCTGATGCTCTTCGTCCAGATCATCCTGATCGACAAGACCGGCTTCCATCCGAGTACGTGCT
CGCTCGATGCGATGTTTCGCTTGGTGGTCGAATGGGCAGGTAGCCGGATCAAGCGTATGCAGCCGCCGCA
TTGCATCAGCCATGATGGATACTTTCTCGGCAGGAGCAAGGTGAGATGACAGGAGATCCTGCCCCGGCAC
TTCGCCCAATAGCAGCCAGTCCCTTCCCGCTTCAGTGACAACGTCGAGCACAGCTGCGCAAGGAACGCCC
GTCGTGGCCAGCCACGATAGCCGCGCTGCCTCGTCTTGCAGTTCATTCAGGGCACCGGACAGGTCGGTCT
TGACAAAAAGAACCGGGCGCCCCTGCGCTGACAGCCGGAACACGGCGGCATCAGAGCAGCCGATTGTCTG
TTGTGCCCAGTCATAGCCGAATAGCCTCTCCACCCAAGCGGCCGGAGAACCTGCGTGCAATCCATCTTGT
TCAATCATACTCTTCCTTTTTCAATATTATTGAAGCATTTATCAGGGTTATTGTCTCATGAGCGGATACA
TATTTGAATGTATTTAGAAAAATAAACAAATAGGGGTTCCGCGCACATTTCCCCGAAAAGTGCCACCTGA
ACGAAGCATCTGTGCTTCATTTTGTAGAACAAAAATGCAACGCGAGAGCGCTAATTTTTCAAACAAAGAA
TCTGAGCTGCATTTTTACAGAACAGAAATGCAACGCGAAAGCGCTATTTTACCAACGAAGAATCTGTGCT
TCATTTTTGTAAAACAAAAATGCAACGCGAGAGCGCTAATTTTTCAAACAAAGAATCTGAGCTGCATTTT
TACAGAACAGAAATGCAACGCGAGAGCGCTATTTTACCAACAAAGAATCTATACTTCTTTTTTGTTCTAC
AAAAATGCATCCCGAGAGCGCTATTTTTCTAACAAAGCATCTTAGATTACTTTTTTTCTCCTTTGTGCGC
TCTATAATGCAGTCTCTTGATAACTTTTTGCACTGTAGGTCCGTTAAGGTTAGAAGAAGGCTACTTTGGT
GTCTATTTTCTCTTCCATAAAAAAAGCCTGACTCCACTTCCCGCGTTTACTGATTACTAGCGAAGCTGCG
GGTGCATTTTTTCAAGATAAAGGCATCCCCGATTATATTCTATACCGATGTGGATTGCGCATACTTTGTG
AACAGAAAGTGATAGCGTTGATGATTCTTCATTGGTCAGAAAATTATGAACGGTTTCTTCTATTTTGTCT
CTATATACTACGTATAGGAAATGTTTACATTTTCGTATTGTTTTCGATTCACTCTATGAATAGTTCTTAC
TACAATTTTTTTGTCTAAAGAGTAATACTAGAGATAAACATAAAAAATGTAGAGGTCGAGTTTAGATGCA
AGTTCAAGGAGCGAAAGGTGGATGGGTAGGTTATATAGGGATATAGCACAGAGATATATAGCAAAGAGAT
ACTTTTGAGCAATGTTTGTGGAAGCGGTATTCGCAATATTTTAGTAGCTCGTTACAGTCCGGTGCGTTTT
TGGTTTTTTGAAAGTGCGTCTTCAGAGCGCTTTTGGTTTTCAAAAGCGCTCTGAAGTTCCTATACTTTCT
AGAGAATAGGAACTTCGGAATAGGAACTTCAAAGCGTTTCCGAAAACGAGCGCTTCCGAAAATGCAACGC
GAGCTGCGCACATACAGCTCACTGTTCACGTCGCACCTATATCTGCGTGTTGCCTGTATATATATATACA
TGAGAAGAACGGCATAGTGCGTGTTTATGCTTAAATGCGTACTTATATGCGTCTATTTATGTAGGATGAA
AGGTAGTCTAGTACCTCCTGTGATATTATCCCATTCCATGCGGGGTATCGTATGCTTCCTTCAGCACTAC
CCTTTAGCTGTTCTATATGCTGCCACTCCTCAATTGGATTAGTCTCATCCTTCAATGCTATCATTTCCTT
TGATATTGGATCATACTAAGAAACCATTATTATCATGACATTAACCTATAAAAATAGGCGTATCACGAGG
CCCTTTCGTCTCGCGCGTTTCGGTGATGACGGTGAAAACCTCTGACACATGCAGCTCCCGGAGACGGTCA
CAGCTTGTCTGTAAGCGGATGCCGGGAGCAGACAAGCCCGTCAGGGCGCGTCAGCGGGTGTTGGCGGGTG
TCGGGGCTGGCTTAACTATGCGGCATCAGAGCAGATTGTACTGAGAGTGCACCATAGATCAACGACATTA
CTATATATATAATATAGGAAGCATTTAATAGAACAGCATCGTAATATATGTGTACTTTGCAGTTATGACG
CCAGATGGCAGTAGTGGAAGATATTCTTTATTGAAAAATAGCTTGTCACCTTACGTACAATCTTGATCCG
GAGCTTTTCTTTTTTTGCCGATTAAGAATTAATTCGGTCGAAAAAAGAAAAGGAGAGGGCCAAGAGGGAG
GGCATTGGTGACTATTGAGCACGTGAGTATACGTGATTAAGCACACAAAGGCAGCTTGGAGTATGTCTGT
TATTAATTTCACAGGTAGTTCTGGTCCATTGGTGAAAGTTTGCGGCTTGCAGAGCACAGAGGCCGCAGAA
TGTGCTCTAGATTCCGATGCTGACTTGCTGGGTATTATATGTGTGCCCAATAGAAAGAGAACAATTGACC
CGGTTATTGCAAGGAAAATTTCAAGTCTTGTAAAAGCATATAAAAATAGTTCAGGCACTCCGAAATACTT
GGTTGGCGTGTTTCGTAATCAACCTAAGGAGGATGTTTTGGCTCTGGTCAATGATTACGGCATTGATATC
GTCCAACTGCATGGAGATGAGTCGTGGCAAGAATACCAAGAGTTCCTCGGTTTGCCAGTTATTAAAAGAC
TCGTATTTCCAAAAGACTGCAACATACTACTCAGTGCAGCTTCACAGAAACCTCATTCGTTTATTCCCTT
GTTTGATTCAGAAGCAGGTGGGACAGGTGAACTTTTGGATTGGAACTCGATTTCTGACTGGGTTGGAAGG
CAAGAGAGCCCCGAAAGCTTACATTTTATGTTAGCTGGTGGACTGACGCCAGAAAATGTTGGTGATGCGC
TTAGATTAAATGGCGTTATTGGTGTTGATGTAAGCGGAGGTGTGGAGACAAATGGTGTAAAAGACTCTAA
CAAAATAGCAAATTTCGTCAAAAATGCTAAGAAATAGGTTATTACTGAGTAGTATTTATTTAAGTATTGT
TTGTGCACTTGCCGATCTATGCGGTGTGAAATACCGCACAGATGCGTAAGGAGAAAATACCGCATCAGGA
AATTGTAAGCGTTAATATTTTGTTAAAATTCGCGTTAAATTTTTGTTAAATCAGCTCATTTTTTAACCAA
TAGGCCGAAATCGGCAAAATCCCTTATAAATCAAAAGAATAGACCGAGATAGGGT
[37 nt withheld, positions 7196-7232]
AAAGAACGTGGACTCCAACGTCAAAGG
[49 nt withheld, positions 7260-7308]
T
[91 nt withheld, positions 7310-7400]
G
[124 nt withheld, positions 7402-7525]
CCATTCGCCATTCAGGCTGCGCAACTGTTGGGAAGGGCGAT
Features (pLannotate 1.2.2; 23 found; start..end, strand, type, name):
     30..734     +  promoter       ADH1 promoter: S. cerevisiae ADH1; promoter for alcohol dehydrogenase 1
    762..1202    +  CDS            GAL4 DNA binding domain: DNA binding domain of the GAL4 transcriptional activator; Saccharomyces cerevisiae GAL4 (truncated)
   1213..1231    +  promoter       T7 promoter: promoter for bacteriophage T7 RNA polymerase
   1601..1648    +  terminator     T7 terminator: transcription terminator for bacteriophage T7 RNA polymerase
   1675..1862    +  terminator     ADH1 terminator: S. cerevisiae ADH1; transcription terminator for the S. cerevisiae alcohol dehydrogenase 1 (ADH1) gene
   1910..1926    -  protein_bind   lac operator: The lac repressor binds to the lac operator to inhibit transcription in E. coli. This inhibition can be relieved by adding lactose or isopropyl-β-D-thiogalactopyranoside (IPTG). lac repressor encoded by lacI
   1934..1964    -  promoter       lac promoter: promoter for the E. coli lac operon
   1979..2000    -  protein_bind   CAP binding site: CAP binding activates transcription in the presence of cAMP. E. coli catabolite activator protein
   2013..2105    -  CDS            lacI (fragment): lac repressor; lacI; The lac repressor binds to the lac operator to inhibit transcription in E. coli. This inhibition can be relieved by adding lactose or isopropyl-β-D-thiogalactopyranoside (IPTG).
   2288..2876    -  rep_origin     ori: high-copy-number ColE1/pMB1/pBR322/pUC origin of replication
   3098..3114    +  polyA_signal   bGH poly(A) signal (fragment): bovine growth hormone polyadenylation signal
   3205..3252    -  polyA_signal   HSV TK poly(A) signal: herpes simplex virus thymidine kinase polyadenylation signal (Cole and Stacy, 1985)
   3311..3463    -  CDS            ble (fragment): BLE_KLEPN - Experimental evidence at protein level: Swiss-Prot protein existence level 1. Binding protein with a strong affinity to the bleomycin family of antibiotics. Binds to CL990; an antimitotic-antibiotic compound. From Klebsiella pneumoniae.
   3484..4278    -  CDS            NeoR/KanR: aminoglycoside phosphotransferase from Tn5; aph(3')-II (or nptII); confers resistance to neomycin, kanamycin, and G418 (Geneticin®)
   4279..4383    -  promoter       AmpR promoter: bla
   4410..5752    -  rep_origin     2μ ori: yeast 2μ plasmid origin of replication
   5820..5855    +  CDS            rop (fragment): Rop protein, which maintains plasmids at low copy number; rop
   5957..6006    +  misc_feature   bom (fragment): basis of mobility region from pBR322
   6145..6292    +  promoter       TRP1 promoter: S. cerevisiae TRP1
   6293..6967    +  CDS            TRP1: phosphoribosylanthranilate isomerase, required for tryptophan biosynthesis; S. cerevisiae TRP1; yeast auxotrophic marker
   7018..7069    +  misc_feature   bom (fragment): basis of mobility region from pBR322
   7097..7525    -  rep_origin     f1 ori (sequence partly withheld): f1 bacteriophage origin of replication; arrow indicates direction of (+) strand synthesis
   7529..29      -  CDS            lacZα (fragment) (across the origin): LacZα fragment of β-galactosidase; lacZ fragment
