[The description below was written by a language model from this plasmid's Addgene catalogue record and pLannotate feature annotations shown in this document.]
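Description:
pTL89 is a yeast two-hybrid bait plasmid built on the pGBKT7 backbone, a yeast expression shuttle vector that replicates in both Escherichia coli and Saccharomyces cerevisiae. In bacteria it is maintained at high copy through a ColE1/pUC-type origin and selected with kanamycin via the Tn5 aminoglycoside phosphotransferase gene (NeoR/KanR), which is driven by the AmpR promoter. In yeast, the 2μ origin supports episomal replication, and the TRP1 marker with its own promoter allows selection by tryptophan prototrophy in trp1 strains. An f1 origin is also present, along with several annotated fragments (lacI, lacZα, rop, bom, ble, poly(A) signals) that appear to be backbone remnants rather than functional parts.

The expression cassette consists of the constitutive S. cerevisiae ADH1 promoter driving the GAL4 DNA-binding domain, followed by a T7 promoter, then T7 and ADH1 terminators. The insert, recorded as Si514780176 from Setaria italica (foxtail millet), is not annotated in the feature table. It presumably occupies the unannotated stretch of roughly 370 nt between the T7 promoter and the T7 terminator, where it would be fused in frame to the GAL4 DNA-binding domain. The T7 promoter in this position would also permit in vitro transcription of the insert without the GAL4 portion. The record does not state the protein's identity or the cloning method.

When co-expressed with a GAL4 activation-domain prey plasmid, interaction between bait and prey reconstitutes GAL4 activity and switches on reporter genes. The associated publication concerns host-target binding by a conserved blast fungus effector, which suggests this construct was used to test such interactions with a Setaria protein.
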