Addgene plasmid #168323: pTL89
Purpose: pGBKT7 yeast two-hybrid plasmid
Depositing lab: Sophien Kamoun. Depositing organization: Sainsbury Laboratory, Norwich. Publication: A single amino acid polymorphism in a conserved effector of the multihost blast fungus pathogen expands host-target binding spectrum. Bentham AR, Petit-Houdenot Y, Win J, Chuma I, Terauchi R, Banfield MJ, Kamoun S, Langner T. PLoS Pathog. 2021 Nov 10;17(11):e1009957. doi: 10.1371/journal.ppat.1009957. eCollection 2021 Nov. PubMed 34758051.
Backbone
  Vector backbone: pGBKT7
  Vector type: Yeast Expression
Growth in bacteria
  Bacterial resistance: Kanamycin, 50 μg/mL
  Growth temperature: 37°C
  Growth strain: DH5alpha
  Copy number: High Copy
Gene/Insert
  Gene/Insert name: Si514780176
  Species: Setaria italica
  Cloning method: Unknown
Terms and licenses: Academic/Nonprofit Terms; Industry Terms: Not Available to Industry
How to cite: pTL89 was a gift from Sophien Kamoun (Addgene plasmid # 168323 ; http://n2t.net/addgene:168323 ; RRID:Addgene_168323)
