>Addgene plasmid #168323 | pTL89 | depositor partial sequence | sequence record 326423 | insert
GAATTCAAAATCGTGCTGAAAGTGGCCATCACCTGCAAGAAGTGCAAAACCTGCGTGCTGGGCATCAGCA
GCAAGATCAAGGGCATCAAGAGCCTGACCTACGATGACGAGAAAAGCACCCTGACCGTGGTGGGCGAAGT
GGATGTGGTGGAAATTGTTGCCGCCCTGCGCAAAGCCAAACATCCGGCCGAAGTGGTGAGCGTGACCGAT
GAGAAAAAAGAAAAAGAAGCCGAGGAGAAAAAGAAAAAAGAAGAAGAAGAAAAGAAAAAATAAGGATCC
